>Addgene plasmid #72057 | Unc5d.a-AP-His | depositor full sequence | sequence record 131243 | Full Sequence
GTCGAGGTCTCGACGGTATCGATTGACATTGATTATTGACTAGCTAGTTATTAATAGTAATCAATTACGG
GGTCATTAGTTCATAGCCCATATATGGAGTTCCGCGTTACATAACTTACGGTAAATGGCCCGCCTGGCTG
ACCGCCCAACGACCCCCGCCCATTGACGTCAATAATGACGTATGTTCCCATAGTAACGCCAATAGGGACT
TTCCATTGACGTCAATGGGTGGAGTATTTACGGTAAACTGCCCACTTGGCAGTACATCAAGTGTATCATA
TGCCAAGTCCGCCCCCTATTGACGTCAATGACGGTAAATGGCCCGCCTGGCATTATGCCCAGTACATGAC
CTTACGGGACTTTCCTACTTGGCAGTACATCTACGTATTAGTCATCGCTATTACCATGGTGATGCGGTTT
TGGCAGTACACCAATGGGCGTGGATAGCGGTTTGACTCACGGGGATTTCCAAGTCTCCACCCCATTGACG
TCAATGGGAGTTTGTTTTGGCACCAAAATCAACGGGACTTTCCAAAATGTCGTAATAACCCCGCCCCGTT
GACGCAAATGGGCGGTAGGCGTGTACGGTGGGAGGTCTATATAAGCAGAGCTCGTTTAGTGAACCGTCAG
ATCGCCTGGAGACGCCATCCACGCTGTTTTGACCTCCATAGAAGACACCGGGACCGATCCAGCCTCCGCG
GCCGGGAACGGTGCATTGGAACGCGGATTCCCCGTGCCAAGAGTGACGTAAGTACCGCCTATAGACTCTA
TAGGCACACCCCTTTGGCTCTTATGCATGCTATACTGTTTTTGGCTTGGGGCCTATACACCCCCGCTTCC
ATATGCTATAGGTGATGGTATAGCTTAGCCTATAGGTGTGGGTTATTGACCATTATTGACCACTCCCCTA
TTGGTGACGATACTTTCCATTACTAATCCATAACATGGCTCTTTGCCACAACTATCTCTATTGGCTATAT
GCCAATACTCTGTCCTTCAGAGACTGACACGGACTCTGTATTTTTACAGGATGGGGTCCCATTTATTATT
TACAAATTCACATATACAACAACGCCGTCCCCCGTGCCCGCAGTTTTTATTAAACATAGCGTGGGATCTC
CACGCGAATCTCGGGTACGTGTTCCGGACATGGGCTCTTCTCCGGTAGCGGCGGAGCTTCCACATCCGAG
CCCTGGTCCCATGCCTCCAGCGGCTCATGGTCGCTCGGCAGCTCCTTGCTCCTAACAGTGGAGGCCAGAC
TTAGGCACAGCACAATGCCCACCACCACCAGTGTGCCGCACAAGGCCGTGGCGGTAGGGTATGTGTCTGA
AAATGAGCTCGGAGATTGGGCTCGCACCGCTGACGCAGATGGAAGACTTAAGGCAGCGGCAGAAGAAGAT
GCAGGCAGCTGAGTTGTTGTATTCTGATAAGAGTCAGAGGTAACTCCCGTTGCGGTGCTGTTAACGGTGG
AGGGCAGTGTAGTCTGAGCAGTACTCGTTGCTGCCGCGCGCGCCACCAGACATAATAGCTGACAGACTAA
CAGACTGTTCCTTTCCATGGGTCTTTTCTGCAGAAGCTTGAATTCTCGAGGATCCGCGGCCGCGCCACCA
TGGGGACAGGGGCTGCAGACGGCAGCCGCGGGGCGCGCCGGTGGCTCCCATGGCTAGGACTCTTTTTCTG
GGCGGCGGGGGCTGCGGCTGCCCGAGGAGCCGATGGCAGTGAAATTCTTCCCGACTCTATCCCATCTGCC
CCTGGAACGCTGCCTCATTTCATCGAGGAGCCCGAAGATGCATACATCATCAAGAGCAACCCGATTGCAC
TCAGGTGCAAAGCAAGGCCAGCCATGCAGATCTTCTTCAAATGCAATGGGGAGTGGGTCCATCAGAATGA
ACATGTGTCCGAGGAGAGCCTGGATGAGAGCTCAGGCTTGAAGGTCCGGGAAGTGTTTATCAATGTCACC
AGGCAGCAAGTGGAGGACTTCCATGGGCCAGAGGACTACTGGTGCCAGTGTGTAGCGTGGAGCCACCTGG
GAACGTCCAAGAGTAGGAAGGCATCTGTGCGCATAGCCTATTTACGGAAAAACTTTGAACAAGATCCACA
AGGCAGGGAGGTTCCTATTGAAGGCATGATCGTGCTGCATTGTCGCCCGCCAGAGGGAGTTCCAGCAGCA
GAGGTGGAATGGCTGAAAAATGAGGAGCCCATCGACTCCGAACAGGATGAGAACATTGACACCAGGGCTG
ACCATAACTTGATCATCAGACAGGCCCGGCTGTCAGACTCAGGGAATTACACCTGTATGGCAGCCAACAT
CGTGGCCAAGAGGAGGAGCCTCTCAGCAACTGTGGTGGTCTACGTGAATGGAGGCTGGTCTTCCTGGACA
GAGTGGTCAGCCTGCAATGTTCGCTGTGGTAGAGGATGGCAGAAACGTTCCCGGACCTGCACCAACCCCG
CTCCTCTCAATGGTGGGGCCTTTTGTGAGGGAATGTCAGTGCAGAAAATAACCTGCACTGCTCTTTGTCC
TGTGGATGGCAGCTGGGAAGTGTGGAGTGAATGGTCAGTCTGCAGCCCAGAGTGTGAACATCTTCGTATC
CGTGAGTGCACAGCTCCACCCCCAAGAAATGGGGGCAAGTTCTGTGAAGGTCTCAGCCAGGAATCTGAAA
ACTGCACAGATGGTCTCTGCATTCTAGATAAAAAACCTCTTCATGAAATAAAACCCCAAAGATGGAGTAG
GAGAGGCATTGAGAATGCCAGCACTAGTGGATCTTCCGGAATCATCCCAGTTGAGGAGGAGAACCCGGAC
TTCTGGAACCGCGAGGCAGCCGAGGCCCTGGGTGCCGCCAAGAAGCTGCAGCCTGCACAGACAGCCGCCA
AGAACCTCATCATCTTCCTGGGCGATGGGATGGGGGTGTCTACGGTGACAGCTGCCAGGATCCTAAAAGG
GCAGAAGAAGGACAAACTGGGGCCTGAGATACCCCTGGCCATGGACCGCTTCCCATATGTGGCTCTGTCC
AAGACATACAATGTAGACAAACATGTGCCAGACAGTGGAGCCACAGCCACGGCCTACCTGTGCGGGGTCA
AGGGCAACTTCCAGACCATTGGCTTGAGTGCAGCCGCCCGCTTTAACCAGTGCAACACGACACGCGGCAA
CGAGGTCATCTCCGTGATGAATCGGGCCAAGAAAGCAGGGAAGTCAGTGGGAGTGGTAACCACCACACGA
GTGCAGCACGCCTCGCCAGCCGGCACCTACGCCCACACGGTGAACCGCAACTGGTACTCGGACGCCGACG
TGCCTGCCTCGGCCCGCCAGGAGGGGTGCCAGGACATCGCTACGCAGCTCATCTCCAACATGGACATTGA
CGTGATCCTAGGTGGAGGCCGAAAGTACATGTTTCGCATGGGAACCCCAGACCCTGAGTACCCAGATGAC
TACAGCCAAGGTGGGACCAGGCTGGACGGGAAGAATCTGGTGCAGGAATGGCTGGCGAAGCGCCAGGGTG
CCCGGTATGTGTGGAACCGCACTGAGCTCATGCAGGCTTCCCTGGACCCGTCTGTGACCCATCTCATGGG
TCTCTTTGAGCCTGGAGACATGAAATACGAGATCCACCGAGACTCCACACTGGACCCCTCCCTGATGGAG
ATGACAGAGGCTGCCCTGCGCCTGCTGAGCAGGAACCCCCGCGGCTTCTTCCTCTTCGTGGAGGGTGGTC
GCATCGACCATGGTCATCATGAAAGCAGGGCTTACCGGGCACTGACTGAGACGATCATGTTCGACGACGC
CATTGAGAGGGCGGGCCAGCTCACCAGCGAGGAGGACACGCTGAGCCTCGTCACTGCCGACCACTCCCAC
GTCTTCTCCTTCGGAGGCTACCCCCTGCGAGGGAGCTCCATCTTCGGGCTGGCCCCTGGCAAGGCCCGGG
ACAGGAAGGCCTACACGGTCCTCCTATACGGAAACGGTCCAGGCTATGTGCTCAAGGACGGCGCCCGGCC
GGATGTTACCGAGAGCGAGAGCGGGAGCCCCGAGTATCGGCAGCAGTCAGCAGTGCCCCTGGACGAAGAG
ACCCACGCAGGCGAGGACGTGGCGGTGTTCGCGCGCGGCCCGCAGGCGCACCTGGTTCACGGCGTGCAGG
AGCAGACCTTCATAGCGCACGTCATGGCCTTCGCCGCCTGCCTGGAGCCCTACACCGCCTGCGACCTGGC
GCCCCCCGCCGGCACCACCGACGCCGCGCACCCGGGTCATCATCACCATCACCATTAATCTAGAGATCTT
ATTAAAGCAGAACTTGTTTATTGCAGCTTATAATGGTTACAAATAAAGCAATAGCATCACAAATTTCACA
AATAAAGCATTTTTTTCACTGCATTCTAGTTGTGGTTTGTCCAAACTCATCAATGTATCTTATCATGTCT
GGTCGACTCTAGCTAGACTCTTCCGCTTCCTCGCTCACTGACTCGCTGCGCTCGGTCGTTCGGCTGCGGC
GAGCGGTATCAGCTCACTCAAAGGCGGTAATACGGTTATCCACAGAATCAGGGGATAACGCAGGAAAGAA
CATGTGAGCAAAAGGCCAGCAAAAGGCCAGGAACCGTAAAAAGGCCGCGTTGCTGGCGTTTTTCCATAGG
CTCCGCCCCCCTGACGAGCATCACAAAAATCGACGCTCAAGTCAGAGGTGGCGAAACCCGACAGGACTAT
AAAGATACCAGGCGTTTCCCCCTGGAAGCTCCCTCGTGCGCTCTCCTGTTCCGACCCTGCCGCTTACCGG
ATACCTGTCCGCCTTTCTCCCTTCGGGAAGCGTGGCGCTTTCTCATAGCTCACGCTGTAGGTATCTCAGT
TCGGTGTAGGTCGTTCGCTCCAAGCTGGGCTGTGTGCACGAACCCCCCGTTCAGCCCGACCGCTGCGCCT
TATCCGGTAACTATCGTCTTGAGTCCAACCCGGTAAGACACGACTTATCGCCACTGGCAGCAGCCACTGG
TAACAGGATTAGCAGAGCGAGGTATGTAGGCGGTGCTACAGAGTTCTTGAAGTGGTGGCCTAACTACGGC
TACACTAGAAGAACAGTATTTGGTATCTGCGCTCTGCTGAAGCCAGTTACCTTCGGAAAAAGAGTTGGTA
GCTCTTGATCCGGCAAACAAACCACCGCTGGTAGCGGTGGTTTTTTTGTTTGCAAGCAGCAGATTACGCG
CAGAAAAAAAGGATCTCAAGAAGATCCTTTGATCTTTTCTACGGGGTCTGACGCTCAGTGGAACGAAAAC
TCACGTTAAGGGATTTTGGTCATGAGATTATCAAAAAGGATCTTCACCTAGATCCTTTTAAATTAAAAAT
GAAGTTTTAAATCAATCTAAAGTATATATGAGTAAACTTGGTCTGACAGTTACCAATGCTTAATCAGTGA
GGCACCTATCTCAGCGATCTGTCTATTTCGTTCATCCATAGTTGCCTGACTCCCCGTCGTGTAGATAACT
ACGATACGGGAGGGCTTACCATCTGGCCCCAGTGCTGCAATGATACCGCGAGACCCACGCTCACCGGCTC
CAGATTTATCAGCAATAAACCAGCCAGCCGGAAGGGCCGAGCGCAGAAGTGGTCCTGCAACTTTATCCGC
CTCCATCCAGTCTATTAATTGTTGCCGGGAAGCTAGAGTAAGTAGTTCGCCAGTTAATAGTTTGCGCAAC
GTTGTTGCCATTGCTACAGGCATCGTGGTGTCACGCTCGTCGTTTGGTATGGCTTCATTCAGCTCCGGTT
CCCAACGATCAAGGCGAGTTACATGATCCCCCATGTTGTGCAAAAAAGCGGTTAGCTCCTTCGGTCCTCC
GATCGTTGTCAGAAGTAAGTTGGCCGCAGTGTTATCACTCATGGTTATGGCAGCACTGCATAATTCTCTT
ACTGTCATGCCATCCGTAAGATGCTTTTCTGTGACTGGTGAGTACTCAACCAAGTCATTCTGAGAATAGT
GTATGCGGCGACCGAGTTGCTCTTGCCCGGCGTCAATACGGGATAATACCGCGCCACATAGCAGAACTTT
AAAAGTGCTCATCATTGGAAAACGTTCTTCGGGGCGAAAACTCTCAAGGATCTTACCGCTGTTGAGATCC
AGTTCGATGTAACCCACTCGTGCACCCAACTGATCTTCAGCATCTTTTACTTTCACCAGCGTTTCTGGGT
GAGCAAAAACAGGAAGGCAAAATGCCGCAAAAAAGGGAATAAGGGCGACACGGAAATGTTGAATACTCAT
ACTCTTCCTTTTTCAATATTATTGAAGCATTTATCAGGGTTATTGTCTCATGAGCGGATACATATTTGAA
TGTATTTAGAAAAATAAACAAATAGGGGTTCCGCGCACATTTCCCCGAAAAGTGCCACCTGACGTCTAAG
AAACCATTATTATCATGACATTAACCTATAAAAATAGGCGTATCACGAGGCCCTTTCGTCTCGCGCGTTT
CGGTGATGACGGTGAAAACCTCTGACACATGCAGCTCCCGGAGGAATGTGTGTCAGTTAGGGTGTGGAAA
GTCCCCAGGCTCCCCAGGCAGGCAGAAGTATGCAAAGCATGCATCTCAATTAGTCAGCAACCAGGTGTGG
AAAGTCCCCAGGCTCCCCAGCAGGCAGAAGTATGCAAAGCATGCATCTCAATTAGTCAGCAACCATAGTC
CCGCCCCTAACTCCGCCCATCCCGCCCCTAACTCCGCCCAGTTCCGCCCATTCTCCGCCCCATGGCTGAC
TAATTTTTTTTATTTATGCAGAGGCCGAGGCCGCCTCTGCCTCTGAGCTATTCCAGAAGTAGTGAGGAGG
CTTTTTTGGAGGCCTAGGCTTTTGCAAAAAGCTCCCGGGAGCTTGTATATCCATTTTCGTCCCGGAGACG
GTCACAGCTTGTCTGTAAGCGGATGCCGGGAGCAGACAAGCCCGTCAGGGCGCGTCAGCGGGTGTTGGCG
GGTGTCGGGGCTGGCTTAACTATGCGGCATCAGAGCAGATTGTACTGAGAGTGCACCATATGCGGTGTGA
AATACCGCACAGATGCGTAAGGAGAAAATACCGCATCAGGAAATTGTAAGCGTTAATATTTTGTTAAAAT
TCGCGTTAAATTTTTGTTAAATCAGCTCATTTTTTAACCAATAGGCCGAAATCGGCAAAATCCCTTATAA
ATCAAAAGAATAGACCGAGATAGGGT
[37 nt withheld, positions 7167-7203]
AAAGAACGTGGACTCCAACGTCAAAGG
[49 nt withheld, positions 7231-7279]
T
[91 nt withheld, positions 7281-7371]
G
[124 nt withheld, positions 7373-7496]
CCATTCGCCATTCAGGCTGCGCAACTGTTGGGAAGGGCGATCGGTGCGGGCCTCTTCGCTATTACGCCAG
CTGGCGAAAGGGGGATGTGCTGCAAGGCGATTAAGTTGGGTAACGCCAGGGTTTTCCCAGTCACGACGTT
GTAAAACGACGGCCAGTGAATT
Features (pLannotate 1.2.2; 14 found; start..end, strand, type, name):
     25..408     +  enhancer       CMV enhancer: human cytomegalovirus immediate early enhancer
    410..609     +  promoter       CMV promoter: human cytomegalovirus (CMV) immediate early promoter
    748..1573    +  intron         CMV intron A: human cytomegalovirus intron A (Chapman et al., 1991)
   1610..2752    +  CDS            Unc5d (fragment): UNC5D_MOUSE - Also known as Unc5h4. Experimental evidence at protein level: Swiss-Prot protein existence level 1. Receptor for the netrin NTN4 that promotes neuronal cell survival (PubMed:21216843). Plays a role in cell-cell adhesion and cell guidance. Receptor for netrin involved in cell migration (By similarity). Plays a role in the regulation of neuronal cell migration in the developing brain via its interaction with FLRT2 (PubMed:21673655). Plays a role in axon guidance by mediating axon repulsion of neuronal growth cones in the developing nervous system upon ligand binding (PubMed:2167365
   2771..4222    +  CDS            SEAP: secreted alkaline phosphatase from human placenta The natural enzyme has a C-terminal transmembrane sequence that is replaced by a GPI anchor.
   4281..4402    +  polyA_signal   SV40 poly(A) signal: SV40 polyadenylation signal
   4611..5199    -  rep_origin     ori: high-copy-number ColE1/pMB1/pBR322/pUC origin of replication
   5370..6230    -  CDS            AmpR: β-lactamase; bla; confers resistance to ampicillin, carbenicillin, and related antibiotics
   6231..6335    -  promoter       AmpR promoter: bla
   6430..6465    +  CDS            rop (fragment): Rop protein, which maintains plasmids at low copy number; rop
   6488..6818    +  promoter       SV40 promoter: SV40 enhancer and early promoter
   6941..7040    +  misc_feature   bom (fragment): basis of mobility region from pBR322
   7068..7496    -  rep_origin     f1 ori (sequence partly withheld): f1 bacteriophage origin of replication; arrow indicates direction of (+) strand synthesis
   7500..7657    -  CDS            lacZα (fragment): LacZα fragment of β-galactosidase; lacZ fragment
