[The description below was written by a language model from this plasmid's Addgene catalogue record and pLannotate feature annotations shown in this document.]
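Description:
Unc5d.a-AP-His is a mammalian expression plasmid built on the pCMVi-SV40ori backbone that produces the extracellular region of mouse Unc5D (isoform a, also called Unc5h4) as a soluble fusion protein. The 1,143 bp ectodomain fragment was cloned between NotI and SpeI sites, both of which are retained, placing it in frame with a backbone-encoded C-terminal tag consisting of human placental alkaline phosphatase in its secreted form followed by a 6X histidine tag. The His tag is stated in the catalogue entry but is not separately annotated in the feature table. Transcription is driven by the human cytomegalovirus immediate early enhancer and promoter, followed by CMV intron A, an element generally included to boost expression in mammalian cells, and is terminated by an SV40 polyadenylation signal.

In bacteria the 7,658 nt plasmid is maintained through a high-copy ColE1/pUC-type origin and selected with ampicillin via the β-lactamase gene. The backbone also carries an f1 phage origin, an SV40 enhancer/early promoter region (which contains the SV40 origin implied by the backbone name and can support episomal amplification in cells expressing large T antigen), and remnant fragments of rop, bom and lacZα. No mammalian selection marker is annotated, which is consistent with transient expression.

The alkaline phosphatase moiety provides an enzymatic readout for detecting and quantifying the secreted ectodomain, while the His tag allows capture or purification. The associated publication describes an extracellular biochemical interaction screen that identified FLRT and Unc5 proteins as mediators of neuronal subtype recognition in the retina. The depositor notes that this previously reported isoform was designated "a" to distinguish it from two newly identified isoforms named "y" and "z".
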