Addgene plasmid #72057: Unc5d.a-AP-His
Purpose: Expresses the extracellular region of the Unc5D, isoform a protein, C-terminally fused to alkaline phosphatase + 6X histidine tag.
Depositing lab: Woj Wojtowicz. Depositing organization: University of California, Berkeley. Publication: An extracellular biochemical screen reveals that FLRTs and Unc5s mediate neuronal subtype recognition in the retina. Visser JJ, Cheng Y, Perry SC, Chastain AB, Parsa B, Masri SS, Ray TA, Kay JN, Wojtowicz WM. Elife. 2015 Dec 3;4. pii: e08149. doi: 10.7554/eLife.08149. PubMed 26633812.
Backbone
  Vector backbone: pCMVi-SV40ori
  Vector type: Mammalian Expression
Growth in bacteria
  Bacterial resistance: Ampicillin, 100 μg/mL
  Growth temperature: 37°C
  Growth strain: DH5alpha
  Copy number: High Copy
Gene/Insert
  Gene/Insert name: Unc5d.a (alt names: Unc5D, isoform a; Unc5h4; NCBI gene ID 210801; Reference sequence NM_153135.3)
  Species: M. musculus (mouse)
  Insert size (bp): 1143
  Entrez Gene: Unc5d (a.k.a. D930029E11Rik, Unc5h4, mKIAA1777)
  Promoter: CMV
  Tag / fusion protein: AP-His (C terminal on backbone)
  Cloning method: Restriction Enzyme; 5′ cloning site NotI (not destroyed); 3′ cloning site SpeI (not destroyed)
  Sequencing primers: 5′ GTCAGAGGTAACTCCCGTTGC; 3′ GAGGTTCTTGGCGGCTGTC
Terms and licenses: Academic/Nonprofit Terms; Industry Terms: Not Available to Industry
Depositor comments: We identified two previously-unreported isoforms and named them "y" and "z". As such, we designated this previously-reported isoform as isoform "a".
How to cite: Unc5d.a-AP-His was a gift from Woj Wojtowicz (Addgene plasmid # 72057 ; http://n2t.net/addgene:72057 ; RRID:Addgene_72057)
