>Addgene plasmid #72057 | Unc5d.a-AP-His | addgene partial sequence | sequence record 137605 | pMRB101-F 5'-aagatgcaggcagctgagtt-3'
ACGGTGGAGGGCAGTGTAGTCTGAGCAGTACTCGTTGCTGCCGCGCGCGCCACCAGACATAATAGCTGAC
AGACTAACAGACTGTTCCTTTCCATGGGTCTTTTCTGCAGAAGCTTGAATTCTCGAGGATCCGCGGCCGC
GCCACCATGGGGACAGGGGCTGCAGACGGCAGCCGCGGGGCGCGCCGGTGGCTCCCATGGCTAGGACTCT
TTTTCTGGGCGGCGGGGGCTGCGGCTGCCCGAGGAGCCGATGGCAGTGAAATTCTTCCCGACTCTATCCC
ATCTGCCCCTGGAACGCTGCCTCATTTCATCGAGGAGCCCGAAGATGCATACATCATCAAGAGCAACCCG
ATTGCACTCAGGTGCAAAGCAAGGCCAGCCATGCAGATCTTCTTCAAATGCAATGGGGAGTGGGTCCATC
AGAATGAACATGTGTCCGAGGAGAGCCTGGATGAGAGCTCAGGCTTGAAGGTCCGGGAAGTGTTTATCAA
TGTCACCAGGCAGCAAGTGGAGGACTTCCATGGGCCAGAGGACTACTGGTGCCAGTGTGTAGCGTGGAGC
CACCTGGGAACGTCCAAGAGTAGGAAGGCATCTGTGCGCATAGCCTATTTACGGAAAAACTTTGAACAAG
ATCCACAAGGCAGGGAGGTTCCTATTGAAGGCATGATCGTGCTGCATTGTCGCCCGCCAGAGGGAGTTCC
AGCAGCAGAGGTGGAATGGCTGAAAAATGAGGAGCCCATCGACTCCGAACAGGATGAGAACATTGACACC
AGGGCTGACCATAACTTGATCATCAGACAGGCCCGGCTGTCAGACTCAGGGAATTACACCTGTATGGCAG
CCAACATCGTGGCC
