>Addgene plasmid #72057 | Unc5d.a-AP-His | addgene partial sequence | sequence record 137606 | SV40pA-R 5'-GAAATTTGTGATGCTATTGC-3'
ATAAGATCTCTAGATTAATGGTGATGGTGATGATGACCCGGGTGCGCGGCGTCGGTGGTGCCGGCGGGGG
GCGCCAGGTCGCAGGCGGTGTAGGGCTCCAGGCAGGCGGCGAAGGCCATGACGTGCGCTATGAAGGTCTG
CTCCTGCACGCCGTGAACCAGGTGCGCCTGCGGGCCGCGCGCGAACACCGCCACGTCCTCGCCTGCGTGG
GTCTCTTCGTCCAGGGGCACTGCTGACTGCTGCCGATACTCGGGGCTCCCGCTCTCGCTCTCGGTAACAT
CCGGCCGGGCGCCGTCCTTGAGCACATAGCCTGGACCGTTTCCGTATAGGAGGACCGTGTAGGCCTTCCT
GTCCCGGGCCTTGCCAGGGGCCAGCCCGAAGATGGAGCTCCCTCGCAGGGGGTAGCCTCCGAAGGAGAAG
ACGTGGGAGTGGTCGGCAGTGACGAGGCTCAGCGTGTCCTCCTCGCTGGTGAGCTGGCCCGCCCTCTCAA
TGGCGTCGTCGAACATGATCGTCTCAGTCAGTGCCCGGTAAGCCCTGCTTTCATGATGACCATGGTCGAT
GCGACCACCCTCCACGAAGAGGAAGAAGCCGCGGGGGTTCCTGCTCAGCAGGCGCAGGGCAGCCTCTGTC
ATCTCCATCAGGGAGGGGTCCAGTGTGGAGTCTCGGTGGATCTCGTATTTCATGTCTCCAGGCTCAAAGA
GACCCATGAGATGGGTCACAGACGGGTCCAGGGAAGCCTGCATGAGCTCAGTGCGGTTCCACACATACCG
GGCACCCTGGCGCTTCGCCAGCCATTCCTGCACCAGATTCTTCCCGTCCAGCCTGGTCCCACCTTGGCTG
TAGTCATCTGG
